Addgene plasmid #204156: HDM_VSV_G
Purpose: VSV-G expression plasmid
Depositing lab: Jesse Bloom. Depositing organization: Fred Hutchinson Cancer Center. Publication: A pseudovirus system enables deep mutational scanning of the full SARS-CoV-2 spike. Dadonaite B, Crawford KHD, Radford CE, Farrell AG, Yu TC, Hannon WW, Zhou P, Andrabi R, Burton DR, Liu L, Ho DD, Chu HY, Neher RA, Bloom JD. Cell. 2023 Mar 16;186(6):1263-1278.e20. doi: 10.1016/j.cell.2023.02.001. Epub 2023 Feb 13. PubMed 36868218.
Backbone
  Vector backbone: HDM
  Total vector size (bp): 6234
  Vector type: Mammalian Expression
Growth in bacteria
  Bacterial resistance: Ampicillin, 100 μg/mL
  Growth temperature: 37°C
  Growth strain: DH5alpha
  Copy number: High Copy
Gene/Insert
  Gene/Insert name: VSV-G
  Species: VSV
  Insert size (bp): 1533
  Promoter: CMV
  Cloning method: Unknown
  Sequencing primers: 5′ ggcccttttgctaatcatgttcatacctcttatct; 3′ gccagggcattagccacacc
Terms and licenses: Academic/Nonprofit Terms; Industry Terms: Not Available to Industry
How to cite: HDM_VSV_G was a gift from Jesse Bloom (Addgene plasmid # 204156 ; http://n2t.net/addgene:204156 ; RRID:Addgene_204156)
