[The description below was written by a language model from this plasmid's Addgene catalogue record and pLannotate feature annotations shown in this document.]
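Description:
HDM_VSV_G is a mammalian expression plasmid of about 6.2 kb, built on the HDM backbone, that drives production of the vesicular stomatitis virus glycoprotein (VSV-G, annotated as the Indiana strain). It is propagated in E. coli as a high-copy plasmid through a ColE1/pUC-type origin and is selected with ampicillin via a β-lactamase gene under its own bla promoter. The feature table also picks up a fragment of a tetracycline resistance gene and a partial SV40 origin. Both are truncated backbone remnants and should not be assumed to be functional.

The expression cassette begins with the human cytomegalovirus immediate early enhancer and promoter, followed by an internally truncated human β-globin intron, a splicing element commonly placed upstream of a coding sequence to improve mRNA processing and expression. The VSV-G open reading frame of roughly 1.5 kb comes next, and transcripts are terminated by the human β-globin polyadenylation signal. Short β-globin coding fragments on either side of the insert, annotated by similarity to primate HBB sequences, appear to be residual exon sequence belonging to the β-globin intron and poly(A) regions rather than separate payloads. A small piece of a pBluescript multiple cloning site lies downstream of the insert. No epitope tag, reporter or mammalian selection marker is annotated.

The stated purpose is simply VSV-G expression. VSV-G is widely supplied in trans by transient transfection to pseudotype lentiviral or retroviral particles, giving them broad cell tropism. This fits the associated work describing a pseudovirus system for deep mutational scanning of the SARS-CoV-2 spike, although the record does not specify the plasmid's exact role in that system.
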