Features (pLannotate 1.2.2; 13 found; start..end, strand, type, name):
     82..461     +  enhancer       CMV enhancer: human cytomegalovirus immediate early enhancer
    462..665     +  promoter       CMV promoter: human cytomegalovirus (CMV) immediate early promoter
    779..1254    +  intron         β-globin intron: internally truncated intron from human β-globin
   1258..1308    +  CDS            HBB (fragment): HBB_COLGU - Experimental evidence at transcript level: Swiss-Prot protein existence level 2. Involved in oxygen transport from the lung to the various peripheral tissues. From Colobus guereza (Mantled guereza) (Eastern black-and-white colobus monkey).
   1316..2851    +  CDS            VSV-G (sequence partly withheld): vesicular stomatitis virus G glycoprotein Indiana strain
   3000..3029    +  misc_feature   MCS (fragment): pBluescript multiple cloning site
   3041..3115    +  CDS            HBB (fragment): HBB_PONPY - Experimental evidence at transcript level: Swiss-Prot protein existence level 2. Involved in oxygen transport from the lung to the various peripheral tissues. From Pongo pygmaeus (Bornean orangutan).
   3119..3513    +  polyA_signal   β-globin poly(A): human β-globin polyadenylation signal
   3933..4037    +  promoter       AmpR promoter: bla
   4038..4898    +  CDS            AmpR: β-lactamase; bla; confers resistance to ampicillin, carbenicillin, and related antibiotics
   5069..5657    +  rep_origin     ori: high-copy-number ColE1/pMB1/pBR322/pUC origin of replication
   5822..6123    -  CDS            TcR (fragment): tetracycline efflux protein; tet; confers resistance to tetracycline
   6146..6239    -  rep_origin     SV40 ori (fragment): SV40 origin of replication
>Addgene plasmid #204156 | HDM_VSV_G | addgene full sequence | sequence record 404776 | Addgene NGS Result
AGCTTGGCCCATTGCATACGTTGTATCCATATCATAATATGTACATTTATATTGGCTCATGTCCAACATT
ACCGCCATGTTGACATTGATTATTGACTAGTTATTAATAGTAATCAATTACGGGGTCATTAGTTCATAGC
CCATATATGGAGTTCCGCGTTACATAACTTACGGTAAATGGCCCGCCTGGCTGACCGCCCAACGACCCCC
GCCCATTGACGTCAATAATGACGTATGTTCCCATAGTAACGCCAATAGGGACTTTCCATTGACGTCAATG
GGTGGAGTATTTACGGTAAACTGCCCACTTGGCAGTACATCAAGTGTATCATATGCCAAGTACGCCCCCT
ATTGACGTCAATGACGGTAAATGGCCCGCCTGGCATTATGCCCAGTACATGACCTTATGGGACTTTCCTA
CTTGGCAGTACATCTACGTATTAGTCATCGCTATTACCATGGTGATGCGGTTTTGGCAGTACATCAATGG
GCGTGGATAGCGGTTTGACTCACGGGGATTTCCAAGTCTCCACCCCATTGACGTCAATGGGAGTTTGTTT
TGGCACCAAAATCAACGGGACTTTCCAAAATGTCGTAACAACTCCGCCCCATTGACGCAAATGGGCGGTA
GGCGTGTACGGTGGGAGGTCTATATAAGCAGAGCTCGTTTAGTGAACCGTCAGATCGCCTGGAGACGCCA
TCCACGCTGTTTTGACCTCCATAGAAGACACCGGGACCGATCCAGCCTCCCCTCGAAGCTGATCCTGAGA
ACTTCAGGGTGAGTCTATGGGACCCTTGATGTTTTCTTTCCCCTTCTTTTCTATGGTTAAGTTCATGTCA
TAGGAAGGGGAGAAGTAACAGGGTACACATATTGACCAAATCAGGGTAATTTTGCATTTGTAATTTTAAA
AAATGCTTTCTTCTTTTAATATACTTTTTTGTTTATCTTATTTCTAATACTTTCCCTAATCTCTTTCTTT
CAGGGCAATAATGATACAATGTATCATGCCTCTTTGCACCATTCTAAAGAATAACAGTGATAATTTCTGG
GTTAAGGCAATAGCAATATTTCTGCATATAAATATTTCTGCATATAAATTGTAACTGATGTAAGAGGTTT
CATATTGCTAATAGCAGCTACAATCCAGCTACCATTCTGCTTTTATTTTATGGTTGGGATAAGGCTGGAT
TATTCTGAGTCCAAGCTAGGCCCTTTTGCTAATCATGTTCATACCTCTTATCTTCCTCCCACAGCTCCTG
GGCAACGTGCTGGTCTGTGTGCTGGCCCATCACTTTGGCAAAGAATTCTGACACTATGAAGTGCCTTTTG
TACTTAGCCTTTTTATTCATTGGGGTGAATTGC
[1296 nt withheld, positions 1364-2659]
AATCCAATCGAGCTTGTAGAAGGTTGGTTCAGTAGTTGGAAAAGCTCTATTGCCTCTTTTTTCTTTATCA
TAGGGTTAATCATTGGACTATTCTTGGTTCTCCGAGTTGGTATCCATCTTTGCATTAAATTAAAGCACAC
CAAGAAAAGACAGATTTATACAGACATAGAGATGAACCGACTTGGAAAGTAACTCAAATCCTGCACAACA
GATTCTTCATGTTTGGACCAAATCAACTTGTGATACCATGCTCAAAGAGGCCTCAATTATATTTGAGTTT
TTAATTTTTATGAAAAAAAAAAAAAAAACGGAATTCCGCGGGCGGCCGCTCTAGAGGATCCAAGCTTATC
GATACCGTCGACCTCGAGGGCCCAGATCTAATTCACCCCACCAGTGCAGGCTGCCTATCAGAAAGTGGTG
GCTGGTGTGGCTAATGCCCTGGCCCACAAGTATCACTAAGCTCGCTTTCTTGCTGTCCAATTTCTATTAA
AGGTTCCTTTGTTCCCTAAGTCCAACTACTAAACTGGGGGATATTATGAAGGGCCTTGAGCATCTGGATT
CTGCCTAATAAAAAACATTTATTTTCATTGCAATGATGTATTTAAATTATTTCTGAATATTTTACTAAAA
AGGGAATGTGGGAGGTCAGTGCATTTAAAACATAAAGAAATGAAGAGCTAGTTCAAACCTTGGGAAAATA
CACTATATCTTAAACTCCATGAAAGAAGGTGAGGCTGCAAACAGCTAATGCACATTGGCAACAGCCCCTG
ATGCCTATGCCTTATTCATCCCTCAGAAAAGGATTCAAGTAGAGGCTTGATTTGGAGGTTAAAGTTTTGC
TATGCTGTATTTTACATTACTTATTGTTTTAGCTGTCCTCATGAATGTCTTTTCACTACCCATTTGCTTA
TCCTGCATCTCTCAGCCTTGACTCCACTCAGTTCTCTTGCTTAGAGATACCACCTTTCCCCTGAAGTGTT
CCTTCCATGTTTTACGGCGAGATGGTTTCTCCTCGCCTGGCCACTCAGCCTTAGTTGTCTCTGTTGTCTT
ATAGAGGTCTACTTGAAGAAGGAAAAACAGGGGGCATGGTTTGACTGTCCTGTGAGCCCTTCTTCCCTGC
CTCCCCCACTCACAGTGACCCGGAATCCCTCGACATGGCAGTCTAGATCATTCTTGAAGACGAAAGGGCC
TCGTGATACGCCTATTTTTATAGGTTAATGTCATGATAATAATGGTTTCTTAGACGTCAGGTGGCACTTT
TCGGGGAAATGTGCGCGGAACCCCTATTTGTTTATTTTTCTAAATACATTCAAATATGTATCCGCTCATG
AGACAATAACCCTGATAAATGCTTCAATAATATTGAAAAAGGAAGAGTATGAGTATTCAACATTTCCGTG
TCGCCCTTATTCCCTTTTTTGCGGCATTTTGCCTTCCTGTTTTTGCTCACCCAGAAACGCTGGTGAAAGT
AAAAGATGCTGAAGATCAGTTGGGTGCACGAGTGGGTTACATCGAACTGGATCTCAACAGCGGTAAGATC
CTTGAGAGTTTTCGCCCCGAAGAACGTTTTCCAATGATGAGCACTTTTAAAGTTCTGCTATGTGGCGCGG
TATTATCCCGTATTGACGCCGGGCAAGAGCAACTCGGTCGCCGCATACACTATTCTCAGAATGACTTGGT
TGAGTACTCACCAGTCACAGAAAAGCATCTTACGGATGGCATGACAGTAAGAGAATTATGCAGTGCTGCC
ATAACCATGAGTGATAACACTGCGGCCAACTTACTTCTGACAACGATCGGAGGACCGAAGGAGCTAACCG
CTTTTTTGCACAACATGGGGGATCATGTAACTCGCCTTGATCGTTGGGAACCGGAGCTGAATGAAGCCAT
ACCAAACGACGAGCGTGACACCACGATGCCTGTAGCAATGGCAACAACGTTGCGCAAACTATTAACTGGC
GAACTACTTACTCTAGCTTCCCGGCAACAATTAATAGACTGGATGGAGGCGGATAAAGTTGCAGGACCAC
TTCTGCGCTCGGCCCTTCCGGCTGGCTGGTTTATTGCTGATAAATCTGGAGCCGGTGAGCGTGGGTCTCG
CGGTATCATTGCAGCACTGGGGCCAGATGGTAAGCCCTCCCGTATCGTAGTTATCTACACGACGGGGAGT
CAGGCAACTATGGATGAACGAAATAGACAGATCGCTGAGATAGGTGCCTCACTGATTAAGCATTGGTAAC
TGTCAGACCAAGTTTACTCATATATACTTTAGATTGATTTAAAACTTCATTTTTAATTTAAAAGGATCTA
GGTGAAGATCCTTTTTGATAATCTCATGACCAAAATCCCTTAACGTGAGTTTTCGTTCCACTGAGCGTCA
GACCCCGTAGAAAAGATCAAAGGATCTTCTTGAGATCCTTTTTTTCTGCGCGTAATCTGCTGCTTGCAAA
CAAAAAAACCACCGCTACCAGCGGTGGTTTGTTTGCCGGATCAAGAGCTACCAACTCTTTTTCCGAAGGT
AACTGGCTTCAGCAGAGCGCAGATACCAAATACTGTTCTTCTAGTGTAGCCGTAGTTAGGCCACCACTTC
AAGAACTCTGTAGCACCGCCTACATACCTCGCTCTGCTAATCCTGTTACCAGTGGCTGCTGCCAGTGGCG
ATAAGTCGTGTCTTACCGGGTTGGACTCAAGACGATAGTTACCGGATAAGGCGCAGCGGTCGGGCTGAAC
GGGGGGTTCGTGCACACAGCCCAGCTTGGAGCGAACGACCTACACCGAACTGAGATACCTACAGCGTGAG
CTATGAGAAAGCGCCACGCTTCCCGAAGGGAGAAAGGCGGACAGGTATCCGGTAAGCGGCAGGGTCGGAA
CAGGAGAGCGCACGAGGGAGCTTCCAGGGGGAAACGCCTGGTATCTTTATAGTCCTGTCGGGTTTCGCCA
CCTCTGACTTGAGCGTCGATTTTTGTGATGCTCGTCAGGGGGGCGGAGCCTATGGAAAAACGCCAGCAAC
GGAGATGCGCCGCGTGCGGCTGCTGGAGATGGCGGACGCGATGGATATGTTCTGCCAAGGGTTGGTTTGC
GCATTCACAGTTCTCCGCAAGAATTGATTGGCTCCAATTCTTGGAGTGGTGAATCCGTTAGCGAGGTGCC
GCCGGCTTCCATTCAGGTCGAGGTGGCCCGGCTCCATGCACCGCGACGCAACGCGGGGAGGCAGACAAGG
TATAGGGCGGCGCCTACAATCCATGCCAACCCGTTCCATGTGCTCGCCGAGGCGGCATAAATCGCCGTGA
CGATCAGCGGTCCAATGATCGAAGTTAGGCTGGTAAGAGCCGCGAGCGATCCTTGAAGCTGTCCCTGATG
GTCGTCATCTACCTGCCTGGACAGCATGGCCTGCAACGCGGGCATCCCGATGCCGCCGGAAGCGAGAAGA
ATCATAATGGGGAAGGCCATCCAGCCTCGCGTCGGGGAGCTTTTTGCAAAAGCCTAGGCCTCCAAAAAAG
CCTCCTCACTACTTCTGGAATAGCTCAGAGGCCGAGGCGGCCTCGGCCTCTGCATAAATAAAAAAAATTA
GTCAGCCATG
